Addgene plasmid #76647: SRMS gRNA (BRDN0001147194)
Purpose: 3rd generation lentiviral gRNA plasmid targeting human SRMS
Depositing lab: John Doench & David Root. Depositing organization: Broad Institute. Publication: Optimized sgRNA design to maximize activity and minimize off-target effects of CRISPR-Cas9. Doench JG, Fusi N, Sullender M, Hegde M, Vaimberg EW, Donovan KF, Smith I, Tothova Z, Wilen C, Orchard R, Virgin HW, Listgarten J, Root DE. Nat Biotechnol. 2016 Jan 18. doi: 10.1038/nbt.3437. PubMed 26780180.
Backbone
  Vector backbone: lentiGuide-Puro
  Backbone manufacturer: Zhang Lab (Addgene plasmid # 52963)
  Vector type: Mammalian Expression, Lentiviral, CRISPR
  Selectable markers: Puromycin
Growth in bacteria
  Bacterial resistance: Ampicillin, 100 μg/mL
  Growth temperature: 37°C
  Growth strain: DH5alpha
  Copy number: High Copy
Gene/Insert
  Gene/Insert name: SRMS (alt names: SRMS; NM_080823.3)
  gRNA/shRNA sequence: CGCTCTATGACTTCACGGCG
  Species: H. sapiens (human)
  Entrez Gene: SRMS (a.k.a. SRM, C20orf148, dJ697K14.1)
  Promoter: hU6
  Cloning method: Unknown
  Sequencing primers: 5′ U6-F; 3′ pS2-R
Terms and licenses: Academic/Nonprofit Terms; Industry Terms: Not Available to Industry
Depositor comments: The gRNA was designed to target the following Genbank reference sequence(s): NM_080823.3. Note that this plasmid does NOT contain Cas9. It should be used in conjunction with lentiCas9-Blast (Addgene #52962) or otherwise with cell lines already expressing Cas9. Browse the full kinome gRNA library at http://www.addgene.org/pooled-library/broadgpp-human-kinome/ or visit http://www.broadinstitute.org/rnai/public/ for detailed protocols and information.
How to cite: SRMS gRNA (BRDN0001147194) was a gift from John Doench & David Root (Addgene plasmid # 76647 ; http://n2t.net/addgene:76647 ; RRID:Addgene_76647)
