[The description below was written by a language model from this plasmid's Addgene catalogue record and pLannotate feature annotations shown in this document.]
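Description:
SRMS gRNA (BRDN0001147194) is a third-generation lentiviral CRISPR guide plasmid built on the lentiGuide-Puro backbone and designed to target the human SRMS gene, with the guide designed against its RefSeq transcript. The assembled sequence is 8,323 nt. In bacteria it is maintained as a high-copy plasmid through a ColE1/pUC-type origin and selected with ampicillin via the β-lactamase gene. An f1 origin, lac regulatory remnants and T7/T3 promoters are leftovers of the cloning backbone.

The viral genome is driven in packaging cells by an RSV promoter fused to a truncated HIV-1 5' LTR, which makes transcription Tat-independent, and it ends in a self-inactivating ΔU3 3' LTR followed by an SV40 polyadenylation signal. Between the LTRs lie the Ψ packaging signal with a partial gag sequence, the Rev response element for nuclear export of the full-length RNA, and a cPPT/CTS that aids nuclear import of the reverse-transcribed genome. Two expression units are carried. A human U6 RNA polymerase III promoter transcribes the SRMS-specific spacer joined to the Streptococcus pyogenes guide RNA scaffold. An EF-1α promoter with its first intron drives puromycin N-acetyltransferase for selection of transduced mammalian cells, and a WPRE downstream enhances transcript expression.

The plasmid does not encode Cas9, so it is meant to be used with a separate Cas9 lentivector or in cells that already express Cas9, typically to knock out SRMS. It belongs to a human kinome guide collection whose guides were chosen using optimized sgRNA design rules aimed at high on-target activity and reduced off-target effects.
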