Features (pLannotate 1.2.2; 29 found; start..end, strand, type, name):
     14..80      +  CDS            small t antigen (fragment): SV40 (simian virus 40) small t antigen
    106..317     +  promoter       EF-1α core promoter: core promoter for human elongation factor EF-1α
    318..1256    +  intron         EF-1α intron A: intron upstream of the start codon of human EF-1α
   1278..1877    +  CDS            PuroR (fragment): puromycin N-acetyltransferase; pac from Streptomyces; confers resistance to puromycin
   1893..2481    +  misc_feature   WPRE: woodchuck hepatitis virus posttranscriptional regulatory element
   2532..2551    +  misc_feature   cPPT/CTS (fragment): central polypurine tract and central termination sequence of HIV-1
   2553..2786    +  LTR            3' LTR (ΔU3): self-inactivating 3' long terminal repeat (LTR) from HIV-1
   2864..2985    +  polyA_signal   SV40 poly(A) signal: SV40 polyadenylation signal
   3025..3160    +  rep_origin     SV40 ori: SV40 origin of replication
   3181..3199    -  promoter       T7 promoter: promoter for bacteriophage T7 RNA polymerase
   3207..3362    +  CDS            lacZα (fragment): LacZα fragment of β-galactosidase; lacZ fragment
   3367..3795    +  rep_origin     f1 ori (sequence partly withheld): f1 bacteriophage origin of replication; arrow indicates direction of (+) strand synthesis
   3848..3952    +  promoter       AmpR promoter: bla
   3953..4813    +  CDS            AmpR: β-lactamase; bla; confers resistance to ampicillin, carbenicillin, and related antibiotics
   4984..5572    +  rep_origin     ori: high-copy-number ColE1/pMB1/pBR322/pUC origin of replication
   5755..5847    +  CDS            lacI (fragment): lac repressor; lacI; The lac repressor binds to the lac operator to inhibit transcription in E. coli. This inhibition can be relieved by adding lactose or isopropyl-β-D-thiogalactopyranoside (IPTG).
   5860..5881    +  protein_bind   CAP binding site: CAP binding activates transcription in the presence of cAMP. E. coli catabolite activator protein
   5896..5926    +  promoter       lac promoter: promoter for the E. coli lac operon
   5934..5950    +  protein_bind   lac operator: The lac repressor binds to the lac operator to inhibit transcription in E. coli. This inhibition can be relieved by adding lactose or isopropyl-β-D-thiogalactopyranoside (IPTG). lac repressor encoded by lacI
   5995..6013    +  promoter       T3 promoter: promoter for bacteriophage T3 RNA polymerase
   6041..6267    +  promoter       RSV promoter: Rous sarcoma virus enhancer/promoter
   6268..6448    +  LTR            5' LTR (truncated): truncated 5' long terminal repeat (LTR) from HIV-1
   6495..6620    +  misc_feature   HIV-1 Ψ: packaging signal of human immunodeficiency virus type 1
   6604..6967    +  CDS            HIV-1 gag (fragment): gag protein from human immunodeficiency virus 1; gag
   7113..7346    +  misc_feature   RRE: The Rev response element (RRE) of HIV-1 allows for Rev-dependent mRNA export from the nucleus to the cytoplasm.
   7723..7749    +  CDS            Rev (fragment): human immunodeficiency virus 1 (HIV-1) Rev protein; rev; enhances nuclear export of unspliced and incompletely spliced viral mRNAs
   7753..7993    +  promoter       U6 promoter: RNA polymerase III promoter for human U6 snRNA
   8023..8098    +  misc_RNA       gRNA scaffold: guide RNA scaffold for the Streptococcus pyogenes CRISPR/Cas9 system
   8154..8271    +  misc_feature   cPPT/CTS: central polypurine tract and central termination sequence of HIV-1
>Addgene plasmid #76647 | SRMS gRNA (BRDN0001147194) | addgene full sequence | sequence record 186232 | Addgene Assembled Sequence
CCCGGGTGCAAAGATGGATAAAGTTTTAAACAGAGAGGAATCTTTGCAGCTAATGGACCTTCTAGGTCTT
GAAAGGAGTGGGAATTGGCTCCGGTGCCCGTCAGTGGGCAGAGCGCACATCGCCCACAGTCCCCGAGAAG
TTGGGGGGAGGGGTCGGCAATTGATCCGGTGCCTAGAGAAGGTGGCGCGGGGTAAACTGGGAAAGTGATG
TCGTGTACTGGCTCCGCCTTTTTCCCGAGGGTGGGGGAGAACCGTATATAAGTGCAGTAGTCGCCGTGAA
CGTTCTTTTTCGCAACGGGTTTGCCGCCAGAACACAGGTAAGTGCCGTGTGTGGTTCCCGCGGGCCTGGC
CTCTTTACGGGTTATGGCCCTTGCGTGCCTTGAATTACTTCCACCTGGCTGCAGTACGTGATTCTTGATC
CCGAGCTTCGGGTTGGAAGTGGGTGGGAGAGTTCGAGGCCTTGCGCTTAAGGAGCCCCTTCGCCTCGTGC
TTGAGTTGAGGCCTGGCCTGGGCGCTGGGGCCGCCGCGTGCGAATCTGGTGGCACCTTCGCGCCTGTCTC
GCTGCTTTCGATAAGTCTCTAGCCATTTAAAATTTTTGATGACCTGCTGCGACGCTTTTTTTCTGGCAAG
ATAGTCTTGTAAATGCGGGCCAAGATCTGCACACTGGTATTTCGGTTTTTGGGGCCGCGGGCGGCGACGG
GGCCCGTGCGTCCCAGCGCACATGTTCGGCGAGGCGGGGCCTGCGAGCGCGGCCACCGAGAATCGGACGG
GGGTAGTCTCAAGCTGGCCGGCCTGCTCTGGTGCCTGGCCTCGCGCCGCCGTGTATCGCCCCGCCCTGGG
CGGCAAGGCTGGCCCGGTCGGCACCAGTTGCGTGAGCGGAAAGATGGCCGCTTCCCGGCCCTGCTGCAGG
GAGCTCAAAATGGAGGACGCGGCGCTCGGGAGAGCGGGCGGGTGAGTCACCCACACAAAGGAAAAGGGCC
TTTCCGTCCTCAGCCGTCGCTTCATGTGACTCCACGGAGTACCGGGCGCCGTCCAGGCACCTCGATTAGT
TCTCGAGCTTTTGGAGTACGTCGTCTTTAGGTTGGGGGGAGGGGTTTTATGCGATGGAGTTTCCCCACAC
TGAGTGGGTGGAGACTGAAGTTAGGCCAGCTTGGCACTTGATGTAATTCTCCTTGGAATTTGCCCTTTTT
GAGTTTGGATCTTGGTTCATTCTCAAGCCTCAGACAGTGGTTCAAAGTTTTTTTCTTCCATTTCAGGTGT
CGTGACGTACGGCCACCATGACCGAGTACAAGCCCACGGTGCGCCTCGCCACCCGCGACGACGTCCCCAG
GGCCGTACGCACCCTCGCCGCCGCGTTCGCCGACTACCCCGCCACGCGCCACACCGTCGATCCGGACCGC
CACATCGAGCGGGTCACCGAGCTGCAAGAACTCTTCCTCACGCGCGTCGGGCTCGACATCGGCAAGGTGT
GGGTCGCGGACGACGGCGCCGCCGTGGCGGTCTGGACCACGCCGGAGAGCGTCGAAGCGGGGGCGGTGTT
CGCCGAGATCGGCCCGCGCATGGCCGAGTTGAGCGGTTCCCGGCTGGCCGCGCAGCAACAGATGGAAGGC
CTCCTGGCGCCGCACCGGCCCAAGGAGCCCGCGTGGTTCCTGGCCACCGTCGGAGTCTCGCCCGACCACC
AGGGCAAGGGTCTGGGCAGCGCCGTCGTGCTCCCCGGAGTGGAGGCGGCCGAGCGCGCCGGGGTGCCCGC
CTTCCTGGAGACCTCCGCGCCCCGCAACCTCCCCTTCTACGAGCGGCTCGGCTTCACCGTCACCGCCGAC
GTCGAGGTGCCCGAAGGACCGCGCACCTGGTGCATGACCCGCAAGCCCGGTGCCTGAACGCGTTAAGTCG
ACAATCAACCTCTGGATTACAAAATTTGTGAAAGATTGACTGGTATTCTTAACTATGTTGCTCCTTTTAC
GCTATGTGGATACGCTGCTTTAATGCCTTTGTATCATGCTATTGCTTCCCGTATGGCTTTCATTTTCTCC
TCCTTGTATAAATCCTGGTTGCTGTCTCTTTATGAGGAGTTGTGGCCCGTTGTCAGGCAACGTGGCGTGG
TGTGCACTGTGTTTGCTGACGCAACCCCCACTGGTTGGGGCATTGCCACCACCTGTCAGCTCCTTTCCGG
GACTTTCGCTTTCCCCCTCCCTATTGCCACGGCGGAACTCATCGCCGCCTGCCTTGCCCGCTGCTGGACA
GGGGCTCGGCTGTTGGGCACTGACAATTCCGTGGTGTTGTCGGGGAAATCATCGTCCTTTCCTTGGCTGC
TCGCCTGTGTTGCCACCTGGATTCTGCGCGGGACGTCCTTCTGCTACGTCCCTTCGGCCCTCAATCCAGC
GGACCTTCCTTCCCGCGGCCTGCTGCCGGCTCTGCGGCCTCTTCCGCGTCTTCGCCTTCGCCCTCAGACG
AGTCGGATCTCCCTTTGGGCCGCCTCCCCGCGTCGACTTTAAGACCAATGACTTACAAGGCAGCTGTAGA
TCTTAGCCACTTTTTAAAAGAAAAGGGGGGACTGGAAGGGCTAATTCACTCCCAACGAAGACAAGATCTG
CTTTTTGCTTGTACTGGGTCTCTCTGGTTAGACCAGATCTGAGCCTGGGAGCTCTCTGGCTAACTAGGGA
ACCCACTGCTTAAGCCTCAATAAAGCTTGCCTTGAGTGCTTCAAGTAGTGTGTGCCCGTCTGTTGTGTGA
CTCTGGTAACTAGAGATCCCTCAGACCCTTTTAGTCAGTGTGGAAAATCTCTAGCAGTACGTATAGTAGT
TCATGTCATCTTATTATTCAGTATTTATAACTTGCAAAGAAATGAATATCAGAGAGTGAGAGGAACTTGT
TTATTGCAGCTTATAATGGTTACAAATAAAGCAATAGCATCACAAATTTCACAAATAAAGCATTTTTTTC
ACTGCATTCTAGTTGTGGTTTGTCCAAACTCATCAATGTATCTTATCATGTCTGGCTCTAGCTATCCCGC
CCCTAACTCCGCCCATCCCGCCCCTAACTCCGCCCAGTTCCGCCCATTCTCCGCCCCATGGCTGACTAAT
TTTTTTTATTTATGCAGAGGCCGAGGCCGCCTCGGCCTCTGAGCTATTCCAGAAGTAGTGAGGAGGCTTT
TTTGGAGGCCTAGGGACGTACCCAATTCGCCCTATAGTGAGTCGTATTACGCGCGCTCACTGGCCGTCGT
TTTACAACGTCGTGACTGGGAAAACCCTGGCGTTACCCAACTTAATCGCCTTGCAGCACATCCCCCTTTC
GCCAGCTGGCGTAATAGCGAAGAGGCCCGCACCGATCGCCCTTCCCAACAGTTGCGCAGCCTGAATGGCG
AATGGG
[124 nt withheld, positions 3367-3490]
C
[91 nt withheld, positions 3492-3582]
A
[49 nt withheld, positions 3584-3632]
CCTTTGACGTTGGAGTCCACGTTCTTT
[37 nt withheld, positions 3660-3696]
ACCCTATCTCGGTCTATTCTTTTGATTTATAAGGGATTTTGCCGATTTCGGCCTATTGGTTAAAAAATGA
GCTGATTTAACAAAAATTTAACGCGAATTTTAACAAAATATTAACGCTTACAATTTAGGTGGCACTTTTC
GGGGAAATGTGCGCGGAACCCCTATTTGTTTATTTTTCTAAATACATTCAAATATGTATCCGCTCATGAG
ACAATAACCCTGATAAATGCTTCAATAATATTGAAAAAGGAAGAGTATGAGTATTCAACATTTCCGTGTC
GCCCTTATTCCCTTTTTTGCGGCATTTTGCCTTCCTGTTTTTGCTCACCCAGAAACGCTGGTGAAAGTAA
AAGATGCTGAAGATCAGTTGGGTGCACGAGTGGGTTACATCGAACTGGATCTCAACAGCGGTAAGATCCT
TGAGAGTTTTCGCCCCGAAGAACGTTTTCCAATGATGAGCACTTTTAAAGTTCTGCTATGTGGCGCGGTA
TTATCCCGTATTGACGCCGGGCAAGAGCAACTCGGTCGCCGCATACACTATTCTCAGAATGACTTGGTTG
AGTACTCACCAGTCACAGAAAAGCATCTTACGGATGGCATGACAGTAAGAGAATTATGCAGTGCTGCCAT
AACCATGAGTGATAACACTGCGGCCAACTTACTTCTGACAACGATCGGAGGACCGAAGGAGCTAACCGCT
TTTTTGCACAACATGGGGGATCATGTAACTCGCCTTGATCGTTGGGAACCGGAGCTGAATGAAGCCATAC
CAAACGACGAGCGTGACACCACGATGCCTGTAGCAATGGCAACAACGTTGCGCAAACTATTAACTGGCGA
ACTACTTACTCTAGCTTCCCGGCAACAATTAATAGACTGGATGGAGGCGGATAAAGTTGCAGGACCACTT
CTGCGCTCGGCCCTTCCGGCTGGCTGGTTTATTGCTGATAAATCTGGAGCCGGTGAGCGTGGGTCTCGCG
GTATCATTGCAGCACTGGGGCCAGATGGTAAGCCCTCCCGTATCGTAGTTATCTACACGACGGGGAGTCA
GGCAACTATGGATGAACGAAATAGACAGATCGCTGAGATAGGTGCCTCACTGATTAAGCATTGGTAACTG
TCAGACCAAGTTTACTCATATATACTTTAGATTGATTTAAAACTTCATTTTTAATTTAAAAGGATCTAGG
TGAAGATCCTTTTTGATAATCTCATGACCAAAATCCCTTAACGTGAGTTTTCGTTCCACTGAGCGTCAGA
CCCCGTAGAAAAGATCAAAGGATCTTCTTGAGATCCTTTTTTTCTGCGCGTAATCTGCTGCTTGCAAACA
AAAAAACCACCGCTACCAGCGGTGGTTTGTTTGCCGGATCAAGAGCTACCAACTCTTTTTCCGAAGGTAA
CTGGCTTCAGCAGAGCGCAGATACCAAATACTGTTCTTCTAGTGTAGCCGTAGTTAGGCCACCACTTCAA
GAACTCTGTAGCACCGCCTACATACCTCGCTCTGCTAATCCTGTTACCAGTGGCTGCTGCCAGTGGCGAT
AAGTCGTGTCTTACCGGGTTGGACTCAAGACGATAGTTACCGGATAAGGCGCAGCGGTCGGGCTGAACGG
GGGGTTCGTGCACACAGCCCAGCTTGGAGCGAACGACCTACACCGAACTGAGATACCTACAGCGTGAGCT
ATGAGAAAGCGCCACGCTTCCCGAAGGGAGAAAGGCGGACAGGTATCCGGTAAGCGGCAGGGTCGGAACA
GGAGAGCGCACGAGGGAGCTTCCAGGGGGAAACGCCTGGTATCTTTATAGTCCTGTCGGGTTTCGCCACC
TCTGACTTGAGCGTCGATTTTTGTGATGCTCGTCAGGGGGGCGGAGCCTATGGAAAAACGCCAGCAACGC
GGCCTTTTTACGGTTCCTGGCCTTTTGCTGGCCTTTTGCTCACATGTTCTTTCCTGCGTTATCCCCTGAT
TCTGTGGATAACCGTATTACCGCCTTTGAGTGAGCTGATACCGCTCGCCGCAGCCGAACGACCGAGCGCA
GCGAGTCAGTGAGCGAGGAAGCGGAAGAGCGCCCAATACGCAAACCGCCTCTCCCCGCGCGTTGGCCGAT
TCATTAATGCAGCTGGCACGACAGGTTTCCCGACTGGAAAGCGGGCAGTGAGCGCAACGCAATTAATGTG
AGTTAGCTCACTCATTAGGCACCCCAGGCTTTACACTTTATGCTTCCGGCTCGTATGTTGTGTGGAATTG
TGAGCGGATAACAATTTCACACAGGAAACAGCTATGACCATGATTACGCCAAGCGCGCAATTAACCCTCA
CTAAAGGGAACAAAAGCTGGAGCTGCAAGCTTAATGTAGTCTTATGCAATACTCTTGTAGTCTTGCAACA
TGGTAACGATGAGTTAGCAACATGCCTTACAAGGAGAGAAAAAGCACCGTGCATGCCGATTGGTGGAAGT
AAGGTGGTACGATCGTGCCTTATTAGGAAGGCAACAGACGGGTCTGACATGGATTGGACGAACCACTGAA
TTGCCGCATTGCAGAGATATTGTATTTAAGTGCCTAGCTCGATACATAAACGGGTCTCTCTGGTTAGACC
AGATCTGAGCCTGGGAGCTCTCTGGCTAACTAGGGAACCCACTGCTTAAGCCTCAATAAAGCTTGCCTTG
AGTGCTTCAAGTAGTGTGTGCCCGTCTGTTGTGTGACTCTGGTAACTAGAGATCCCTCAGACCCTTTTAG
TCAGTGTGGAAAATCTCTAGCAGTGGCGCCCGAACAGGGACTTGAAAGCGAAAGGGAAACCAGAGGAGCT
CTCTCGACGCAGGACTCGGCTTGCTGAAGCGCGCACGGCAAGAGGCGAGGGGCGGCGACTGGTGAGTACG
CCAAAAATTTTGACTAGCGGAGGCTAGAAGGAGAGAGATGGGTGCGAGAGCGTCAGTATTAAGCGGGGGA
GAATTAGATCGCGATGGGAAAAAATTCGGTTAAGGCCAGGGGGAAAGAAAAAATATAAATTAAAACATAT
AGTATGGGCAAGCAGGGAGCTAGAACGATTCGCAGTTAATCCTGGCCTGTTAGAAACATCAGAAGGCTGT
AGACAAATACTGGGACAGCTACAACCATCCCTTCAGACAGGATCAGAAGAACTTAGATCATTATATAATA
CAGTAGCAACCCTCTATTGTGTGCATCAAAGGATAGAGATAAAAGACACCAAGGAAGCTTTAGACAAGAT
AGAGGAAGAGCAAAACAAAAGTAAGACCACCGCACAGCAAGCGGCCGCTGATCTTCAGACCTGGAGGAGG
AGATATGAGGGACAATTGGAGAAGTGAATTATATAAATATAAAGTAGTAAAAATTGAACCATTAGGAGTA
GCACCCACCAAGGCAAAGAGAAGAGTGGTGCAGAGAGAAAAAAGAGCAGTGGGAATAGGAGCTTTGTTCC
TTGGGTTCTTGGGAGCAGCAGGAAGCACTATGGGCGCAGCGTCAATGACGCTGACGGTACAGGCCAGACA
ATTATTGTCTGGTATAGTGCAGCAGCAGAACAATTTGCTGAGGGCTATTGAGGCGCAACAGCATCTGTTG
CAACTCACAGTCTGGGGCATCAAGCAGCTCCAGGCAAGAATCCTGGCTGTGGAAAGATACCTAAAGGATC
AACAGCTCCTGGGGATTTGGGGTTGCTCTGGAAAACTCATTTGCACCACTGCTGTGCCTTGGAATGCTAG
TTGGAGTAATAAATCTCTGGAACAGATTTGGAATCACACGACCTGGATGGAGTGGGACAGAGAAATTAAC
AATTACACAAGCTTAATACACTCCTTAATTGAAGAATCGCAAAACCAGCAAGAAAAGAATGAACAAGAAT
TATTGGAATTAGATAAATGGGCAAGTTTGTGGAATTGGTTTAACATAACAAATTGGCTGTGGTATATAAA
ATTATTCATAATGATAGTAGGAGGCTTGGTAGGTTTAAGAATAGTTTTTGCTGTACTTTCTATAGTGAAT
AGAGTTAGGCAGGGATATTCACCATTATCGTTTCAGACCCACCTCCCAACCCCGAGGGGACCCAGAGAGG
GCCTATTTCCCATGATTCCTTCATATTTGCATATACGATACAAGGCTGTTAGAGAGATAATTAGAATTAA
TTTGACTGTAAACACAAAGATATTAGTACAAAATACGTGACGTAGAAAGTAATAATTTCTTGGGTAGTTT
GCAGTTTTAAAATTATGTTTTAAAATGGACTATCATATGCTTACCGTAACTTGAAAGTATTTCGATTTCT
TGGCTTTATATATCTTGTGGAAAGGACGAAACACCGCGCTCTATGACTTCACGGCGGTTTTAGAGCTAGA
AATAGCAAGTTAAAATAAGGCTAGTCCGTTATCAACTTGAAAAAGTGGCACCGAGTCGGTGCTTTTTTAA
GCTTGGCGTAACTAGATCTTGAGACAAATGGCAGTATTCATCCACAATTTTAAAAGAAAAGGGGGGATTG
GGGGGTACAGTGCAGGGGAAAGAATAGTAGACATAATAGCAACAGACATACAAACTAAAGAATTACAAAA
ACAAATTACAAAAATTCAAAATTTTCGGGTTTATTACAGGGACAGCAGAGATCCACTTTGGCGCCGGCTC
GAGGGGG
