>Addgene plasmid #76647 | SRMS gRNA (BRDN0001147194) | depositor partial sequence | sequence record 144107 | Target Sequence
CGCTCTATGACTTCACGGCG
