>Addgene plasmid #76647 | SRMS gRNA (BRDN0001147194) | addgene partial sequence | sequence record 186231 | hU6-F
GTGACGCTAGCAAAGTAATAATTTCTTGGGTAGTTTGCAGTTTTAAAATTATGTTTTAAAATGGACTATC
ATATGCTTACCGTAACTTGAAAGTATTTCGATTTCTTGGCTTTATATATCTTGTGGAAAGGACGAAACAC
CGCGCTCTATGACTTCACGGCGGTTTTAGAGCTAGAAATAGCAAGTTAAAATAAGGCTAGTCCGTTATCA
ACTTGAAAAAGTGGCACCGAGTCGGTGCTTTTTTAAGCTTGGCGTAACTAGATCTTGAGACAAATGGCAG
TATTCATCCACAATTTTAAAAGAAAAGGGGGGATTGGGGGGTACAGTGCAGGGGAAAGAATAGTAGACAT
AATAGCAACAGACATACAAACTAAAGAATTACAAAAACAAATTACAAAAATTCAAAATTTTCGGGTTTAT
TACAGGGACAGCAGAGATCCACTTTGGCGCCGGCTCGAGGGGGCCCGGGTGCAAAGATGGATAAAGTTTT
AAACAGAGAGGAATCTTTGCAGCTAATGGACCTTCTAGGTCTTGAAAGGAGTGGGAATTGGCTCCGGTGC
CCGTCAGTGG
